Addgene plasmid #31978: pLKO-STAG2 shRNA 1221
Depositing lab: Todd Waldman. Depositing organization: Georgetown University. Publication: Mutational inactivation of STAG2 causes aneuploidy in human cancer. Solomon DA, Kim T, Diaz-Martinez LA, Fair J, Elkahloun AG, Harris BT, Toretsky JA, Rosenberg SA, Shukla N, Ladanyi M, Samuels Y, James CD, Yu H, Kim JS, Waldman T. Science. 2011 Aug 19;333(6045):1039-43. 10.1126/science.1203619 PubMed 21852505.
Backbone
  Vector backbone: pLKO.1-Puro
  Vector type: Mammalian Expression, Lentiviral, RNAi
  Selectable markers: Puromycin
Growth in bacteria
  Bacterial resistance: Ampicillin, 100 μg/mL
  Growth temperature: 37°C
  Growth strain: NEB Stable
  Copy number: High Copy
Gene/Insert
  Gene/Insert name: STAG2 (alt names: stromal antigen 2; SA-2)
  gRNA/shRNA sequence: GCAGTTCTTACAGCTTTGTTTCTCGAGAAACAAAGCTGTAAGAACTGCT
  Species: H. sapiens (human)
  Entrez Gene: STAG2 (a.k.a. SA-2, SA2, SCC3B, bA517O1.1)
  Cloning method: Ligation Independent Cloning
  Sequencing primers: 5′ LKO.1 5'
Terms and licenses: Academic/Nonprofit Terms; Industry Terms: Not Available to Industry
How to cite: pLKO-STAG2 shRNA 1221 was a gift from Todd Waldman (Addgene plasmid # 31978 ; http://n2t.net/addgene:31978 ; RRID:Addgene_31978)
