[The description below was written by a language model from this plasmid's Addgene catalogue record.]
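Description:
pLKO-STAG2 shRNA 1221 is a lentiviral RNAi plasmid built on the pLKO.1-Puro backbone and designed to knock down human STAG2 (stromal antigen 2, also called SA-2 or SCC3B), which encodes a subunit of the cohesin complex. The insert is a short hairpin RNA cassette: a sense and antisense stretch targeting the STAG2 transcript, separated by a short loop, so that the transcribed RNA folds into a hairpin and is processed by the cellular RNAi machinery into a silencing siRNA. No feature table is provided, so the promoters are not explicitly stated. In the standard pLKO.1 design, the hairpin is driven by a human U6 RNA polymerase III promoter, and a separate cassette expresses the puromycin resistance gene, all flanked by lentiviral long terminal repeats with a packaging signal.

In bacteria the plasmid is maintained as a high-copy construct under ampicillin selection, and the record names a recombination-deficient strain as the growth host, which suits repeat-containing lentiviral vectors. As a transfer vector, it would be co-transfected with separate packaging and envelope plasmids to produce replication-incompetent virus. That virus integrates the shRNA and marker cassettes into target mammalian cells, and stably transduced cells are then selected with puromycin.

The associated publication concerns mutational inactivation of STAG2 as a cause of aneuploidy in human cancer. This fits use of the plasmid for stable depletion of STAG2 in human cell lines to study the effects of its loss on chromosome segregation and chromosomal stability. The "1221" in the name appears to distinguish this hairpin from others against the same gene, though the record does not explain the number.
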