>Addgene plasmid #31978 | pLKO-STAG2 shRNA 1221 | addgene partial sequence | sequence record 36894 | hU6-F 5'-GAGGGCCTATTTCCCATGATT-3'
AGGCTGTTAGAGAGATAATTGGAATTAATTTGACTGTAAACACAAAGATATTAGTACAAAATACGTGACG
TAGAAAGTAATAATTTCTTGGGTAGTTTGCAGTTTTAAAATTATGTTTTAAAATGGACTATCATATGCTT
ACCGTAACTTGAAAGTATTTCGATTTCTTGGCTTTATATATCTTGTGGAAAGGACGAAACACCGGGCAGT
TCTTACAGCTTTGTTTCTCGAGAAACAAAGCTGTAAGAACTGCTTTTTTGAATTCTCGACCTCGAGACAA
ATGGCAGTATTCATCCACAATTTTAAAAGAAAAGGGGGGATTGGGGGGTACAGTGCAGGGGAAAGAATAG
TAGACATAATAGCAACAGACATACAAACTAAAGAATTACAAAAACAAATTACAAAAATTCAAAATTTTCG
GGTTTATTACAGGGACAGCAGAGATCCACTTTGGCCGCGGCTCGAGGGGGTTGGGGTTGCGCCTTTTCCA
AGGCAGCCCTGGGTTTGCGCAGGGACGCGGCTGCTCTGGGCGTGGTTCCGGGAAACGCAGCGGCGCCGAC
CCTGGGTCTCGCACATTCTTCACGTCCGTTCGCAGCGTCACCCGGATCTTCGCCGCTACCCTTGTGGGCC
CCCCGGCGACGCTTCCTGCTCCGCCCCTAAGTCGGGAAGGTTCCTTGCGGTTCGCGGCGTGCCGGACGTG
ACAAACGGAAGCCGCACGTCTCACTAGTACCCTCGCAGACGGACAGCGCCAGGGAGCAATGGCAGCGCGC
CGACCGCGATGGGCTGTGGCCAATAGCGGCTGCTCAGCAGGGCGCGCCGA
